>Addgene plasmid #77085 | PIP5K1B gRNA (BRDN0001146307) | addgene full sequence | sequence record 187086 | Addgene Assembled Sequence
CCCGGGTGCAAAGATGGATAAAGTTTTAAACAGAGAGGAATCTTTGCAGCTAATGGACCTTCTAGGTCTT
GAAAGGAGTGGGAATTGGCTCCGGTGCCCGTCAGTGGGCAGAGCGCACATCGCCCACAGTCCCCGAGAAG
TTGGGGGGAGGGGTCGGCAATTGATCCGGTGCCTAGAGAAGGTGGCGCGGGGTAAACTGGGAAAGTGATG
TCGTGTACTGGCTCCGCCTTTTTCCCGAGGGTGGGGGAGAACCGTATATAAGTGCAGTAGTCGCCGTGAA
CGTTCTTTTTCGCAACGGGTTTGCCGCCAGAACACAGGTAAGTGCCGTGTGTGGTTCCCGCGGGCCTGGC
CTCTTTACGGGTTATGGCCCTTGCGTGCCTTGAATTACTTCCACCTGGCTGCAGTACGTGATTCTTGATC
CCGAGCTTCGGGTTGGAAGTGGGTGGGAGAGTTCGAGGCCTTGCGCTTAAGGAGCCCCTTCGCCTCGTGC
TTGAGTTGAGGCCTGGCCTGGGCGCTGGGGCCGCCGCGTGCGAATCTGGTGGCACCTTCGCGCCTGTCTC
GCTGCTTTCGATAAGTCTCTAGCCATTTAAAATTTTTGATGACCTGCTGCGACGCTTTTTTTCTGGCAAG
ATAGTCTTGTAAATGCGGGCCAAGATCTGCACACTGGTATTTCGGTTTTTGGGGCCGCGGGCGGCGACGG
GGCCCGTGCGTCCCAGCGCACATGTTCGGCGAGGCGGGGCCTGCGAGCGCGGCCACCGAGAATCGGACGG
GGGTAGTCTCAAGCTGGCCGGCCTGCTCTGGTGCCTGGCCTCGCGCCGCCGTGTATCGCCCCGCCCTGGG
CGGCAAGGCTGGCCCGGTCGGCACCAGTTGCGTGAGCGGAAAGATGGCCGCTTCCCGGCCCTGCTGCAGG
GAGCTCAAAATGGAGGACGCGGCGCTCGGGAGAGCGGGCGGGTGAGTCACCCACACAAAGGAAAAGGGCC
TTTCCGTCCTCAGCCGTCGCTTCATGTGACTCCACGGAGTACCGGGCGCCGTCCAGGCACCTCGATTAGT
TCTCGAGCTTTTGGAGTACGTCGTCTTTAGGTTGGGGGGAGGGGTTTTATGCGATGGAGTTTCCCCACAC
TGAGTGGGTGGAGACTGAAGTTAGGCCAGCTTGGCACTTGATGTAATTCTCCTTGGAATTTGCCCTTTTT
GAGTTTGGATCTTGGTTCATTCTCAAGCCTCAGACAGTGGTTCAAAGTTTTTTTCTTCCATTTCAGGTGT
CGTGACGTACGGCCACCATGACCGAGTACAAGCCCACGGTGCGCCTCGCCACCCGCGACGACGTCCCCAG
GGCCGTACGCACCCTCGCCGCCGCGTTCGCCGACTACCCCGCCACGCGCCACACCGTCGATCCGGACCGC
CACATCGAGCGGGTCACCGAGCTGCAAGAACTCTTCCTCACGCGCGTCGGGCTCGACATCGGCAAGGTGT
GGGTCGCGGACGACGGCGCCGCCGTGGCGGTCTGGACCACGCCGGAGAGCGTCGAAGCGGGGGCGGTGTT
CGCCGAGATCGGCCCGCGCATGGCCGAGTTGAGCGGTTCCCGGCTGGCCGCGCAGCAACAGATGGAAGGC
CTCCTGGCGCCGCACCGGCCCAAGGAGCCCGCGTGGTTCCTGGCCACCGTCGGAGTCTCGCCCGACCACC
AGGGCAAGGGTCTGGGCAGCGCCGTCGTGCTCCCCGGAGTGGAGGCGGCCGAGCGCGCCGGGGTGCCCGC
CTTCCTGGAGACCTCCGCGCCCCGCAACCTCCCCTTCTACGAGCGGCTCGGCTTCACCGTCACCGCCGAC
GTCGAGGTGCCCGAAGGACCGCGCACCTGGTGCATGACCCGCAAGCCCGGTGCCTGAACGCGTTAAGTCG
ACAATCAACCTCTGGATTACAAAATTTGTGAAAGATTGACTGGTATTCTTAACTATGTTGCTCCTTTTAC
GCTATGTGGATACGCTGCTTTAATGCCTTTGTATCATGCTATTGCTTCCCGTATGGCTTTCATTTTCTCC
TCCTTGTATAAATCCTGGTTGCTGTCTCTTTATGAGGAGTTGTGGCCCGTTGTCAGGCAACGTGGCGTGG
TGTGCACTGTGTTTGCTGACGCAACCCCCACTGGTTGGGGCATTGCCACCACCTGTCAGCTCCTTTCCGG
GACTTTCGCTTTCCCCCTCCCTATTGCCACGGCGGAACTCATCGCCGCCTGCCTTGCCCGCTGCTGGACA
GGGGCTCGGCTGTTGGGCACTGACAATTCCGTGGTGTTGTCGGGGAAATCATCGTCCTTTCCTTGGCTGC
TCGCCTGTGTTGCCACCTGGATTCTGCGCGGGACGTCCTTCTGCTACGTCCCTTCGGCCCTCAATCCAGC
GGACCTTCCTTCCCGCGGCCTGCTGCCGGCTCTGCGGCCTCTTCCGCGTCTTCGCCTTCGCCCTCAGACG
AGTCGGATCTCCCTTTGGGCCGCCTCCCCGCGTCGACTTTAAGACCAATGACTTACAAGGCAGCTGTAGA
TCTTAGCCACTTTTTAAAAGAAAAGGGGGGACTGGAAGGGCTAATTCACTCCCAACGAAGACAAGATCTG
CTTTTTGCTTGTACTGGGTCTCTCTGGTTAGACCAGATCTGAGCCTGGGAGCTCTCTGGCTAACTAGGGA
ACCCACTGCTTAAGCCTCAATAAAGCTTGCCTTGAGTGCTTCAAGTAGTGTGTGCCCGTCTGTTGTGTGA
CTCTGGTAACTAGAGATCCCTCAGACCCTTTTAGTCAGTGTGGAAAATCTCTAGCAGTACGTATAGTAGT
TCATGTCATCTTATTATTCAGTATTTATAACTTGCAAAGAAATGAATATCAGAGAGTGAGAGGAACTTGT
TTATTGCAGCTTATAATGGTTACAAATAAAGCAATAGCATCACAAATTTCACAAATAAAGCATTTTTTTC
ACTGCATTCTAGTTGTGGTTTGTCCAAACTCATCAATGTATCTTATCATGTCTGGCTCTAGCTATCCCGC
CCCTAACTCCGCCCATCCCGCCCCTAACTCCGCCCAGTTCCGCCCATTCTCCGCCCCATGGCTGACTAAT
TTTTTTTATTTATGCAGAGGCCGAGGCCGCCTCGGCCTCTGAGCTATTCCAGAAGTAGTGAGGAGGCTTT
TTTGGAGGCCTAGGGACGTACCCAATTCGCCCTATAGTGAGTCGTATTACGCGCGCTCACTGGCCGTCGT
TTTACAACGTCGTGACTGGGAAAACCCTGGCGTTACCCAACTTAATCGCCTTGCAGCACATCCCCCTTTC
GCCAGCTGGCGTAATAGCGAAGAGGCCCGCACCGATCGCCCTTCCCAACAGTTGCGCAGCCTGAATGGCG
AATGGG
[124 nt withheld, positions 3367-3490]
C
[91 nt withheld, positions 3492-3582]
A
[49 nt withheld, positions 3584-3632]
CCTTTGACGTTGGAGTCCACGTTCTTT
[37 nt withheld, positions 3660-3696]
ACCCTATCTCGGTCTATTCTTTTGATTTATAAGGGATTTTGCCGATTTCGGCCTATTGGTTAAAAAATGA
GCTGATTTAACAAAAATTTAACGCGAATTTTAACAAAATATTAACGCTTACAATTTAGGTGGCACTTTTC
GGGGAAATGTGCGCGGAACCCCTATTTGTTTATTTTTCTAAATACATTCAAATATGTATCCGCTCATGAG
ACAATAACCCTGATAAATGCTTCAATAATATTGAAAAAGGAAGAGTATGAGTATTCAACATTTCCGTGTC
GCCCTTATTCCCTTTTTTGCGGCATTTTGCCTTCCTGTTTTTGCTCACCCAGAAACGCTGGTGAAAGTAA
AAGATGCTGAAGATCAGTTGGGTGCACGAGTGGGTTACATCGAACTGGATCTCAACAGCGGTAAGATCCT
TGAGAGTTTTCGCCCCGAAGAACGTTTTCCAATGATGAGCACTTTTAAAGTTCTGCTATGTGGCGCGGTA
TTATCCCGTATTGACGCCGGGCAAGAGCAACTCGGTCGCCGCATACACTATTCTCAGAATGACTTGGTTG
AGTACTCACCAGTCACAGAAAAGCATCTTACGGATGGCATGACAGTAAGAGAATTATGCAGTGCTGCCAT
AACCATGAGTGATAACACTGCGGCCAACTTACTTCTGACAACGATCGGAGGACCGAAGGAGCTAACCGCT
TTTTTGCACAACATGGGGGATCATGTAACTCGCCTTGATCGTTGGGAACCGGAGCTGAATGAAGCCATAC
CAAACGACGAGCGTGACACCACGATGCCTGTAGCAATGGCAACAACGTTGCGCAAACTATTAACTGGCGA
ACTACTTACTCTAGCTTCCCGGCAACAATTAATAGACTGGATGGAGGCGGATAAAGTTGCAGGACCACTT
CTGCGCTCGGCCCTTCCGGCTGGCTGGTTTATTGCTGATAAATCTGGAGCCGGTGAGCGTGGGTCTCGCG
GTATCATTGCAGCACTGGGGCCAGATGGTAAGCCCTCCCGTATCGTAGTTATCTACACGACGGGGAGTCA
GGCAACTATGGATGAACGAAATAGACAGATCGCTGAGATAGGTGCCTCACTGATTAAGCATTGGTAACTG
TCAGACCAAGTTTACTCATATATACTTTAGATTGATTTAAAACTTCATTTTTAATTTAAAAGGATCTAGG
TGAAGATCCTTTTTGATAATCTCATGACCAAAATCCCTTAACGTGAGTTTTCGTTCCACTGAGCGTCAGA
CCCCGTAGAAAAGATCAAAGGATCTTCTTGAGATCCTTTTTTTCTGCGCGTAATCTGCTGCTTGCAAACA
AAAAAACCACCGCTACCAGCGGTGGTTTGTTTGCCGGATCAAGAGCTACCAACTCTTTTTCCGAAGGTAA
CTGGCTTCAGCAGAGCGCAGATACCAAATACTGTTCTTCTAGTGTAGCCGTAGTTAGGCCACCACTTCAA
GAACTCTGTAGCACCGCCTACATACCTCGCTCTGCTAATCCTGTTACCAGTGGCTGCTGCCAGTGGCGAT
AAGTCGTGTCTTACCGGGTTGGACTCAAGACGATAGTTACCGGATAAGGCGCAGCGGTCGGGCTGAACGG
GGGGTTCGTGCACACAGCCCAGCTTGGAGCGAACGACCTACACCGAACTGAGATACCTACAGCGTGAGCT
ATGAGAAAGCGCCACGCTTCCCGAAGGGAGAAAGGCGGACAGGTATCCGGTAAGCGGCAGGGTCGGAACA
GGAGAGCGCACGAGGGAGCTTCCAGGGGGAAACGCCTGGTATCTTTATAGTCCTGTCGGGTTTCGCCACC
TCTGACTTGAGCGTCGATTTTTGTGATGCTCGTCAGGGGGGCGGAGCCTATGGAAAAACGCCAGCAACGC
GGCCTTTTTACGGTTCCTGGCCTTTTGCTGGCCTTTTGCTCACATGTTCTTTCCTGCGTTATCCCCTGAT
TCTGTGGATAACCGTATTACCGCCTTTGAGTGAGCTGATACCGCTCGCCGCAGCCGAACGACCGAGCGCA
GCGAGTCAGTGAGCGAGGAAGCGGAAGAGCGCCCAATACGCAAACCGCCTCTCCCCGCGCGTTGGCCGAT
TCATTAATGCAGCTGGCACGACAGGTTTCCCGACTGGAAAGCGGGCAGTGAGCGCAACGCAATTAATGTG
AGTTAGCTCACTCATTAGGCACCCCAGGCTTTACACTTTATGCTTCCGGCTCGTATGTTGTGTGGAATTG
TGAGCGGATAACAATTTCACACAGGAAACAGCTATGACCATGATTACGCCAAGCGCGCAATTAACCCTCA
CTAAAGGGAACAAAAGCTGGAGCTGCAAGCTTAATGTAGTCTTATGCAATACTCTTGTAGTCTTGCAACA
TGGTAACGATGAGTTAGCAACATGCCTTACAAGGAGAGAAAAAGCACCGTGCATGCCGATTGGTGGAAGT
AAGGTGGTACGATCGTGCCTTATTAGGAAGGCAACAGACGGGTCTGACATGGATTGGACGAACCACTGAA
TTGCCGCATTGCAGAGATATTGTATTTAAGTGCCTAGCTCGATACATAAACGGGTCTCTCTGGTTAGACC
AGATCTGAGCCTGGGAGCTCTCTGGCTAACTAGGGAACCCACTGCTTAAGCCTCAATAAAGCTTGCCTTG
AGTGCTTCAAGTAGTGTGTGCCCGTCTGTTGTGTGACTCTGGTAACTAGAGATCCCTCAGACCCTTTTAG
TCAGTGTGGAAAATCTCTAGCAGTGGCGCCCGAACAGGGACTTGAAAGCGAAAGGGAAACCAGAGGAGCT
CTCTCGACGCAGGACTCGGCTTGCTGAAGCGCGCACGGCAAGAGGCGAGGGGCGGCGACTGGTGAGTACG
CCAAAAATTTTGACTAGCGGAGGCTAGAAGGAGAGAGATGGGTGCGAGAGCGTCAGTATTAAGCGGGGGA
GAATTAGATCGCGATGGGAAAAAATTCGGTTAAGGCCAGGGGGAAAGAAAAAATATAAATTAAAACATAT
AGTATGGGCAAGCAGGGAGCTAGAACGATTCGCAGTTAATCCTGGCCTGTTAGAAACATCAGAAGGCTGT
AGACAAATACTGGGACAGCTACAACCATCCCTTCAGACAGGATCAGAAGAACTTAGATCATTATATAATA
CAGTAGCAACCCTCTATTGTGTGCATCAAAGGATAGAGATAAAAGACACCAAGGAAGCTTTAGACAAGAT
AGAGGAAGAGCAAAACAAAAGTAAGACCACCGCACAGCAAGCGGCCGCTGATCTTCAGACCTGGAGGAGG
AGATATGAGGGACAATTGGAGAAGTGAATTATATAAATATAAAGTAGTAAAAATTGAACCATTAGGAGTA
GCACCCACCAAGGCAAAGAGAAGAGTGGTGCAGAGAGAAAAAAGAGCAGTGGGAATAGGAGCTTTGTTCC
TTGGGTTCTTGGGAGCAGCAGGAAGCACTATGGGCGCAGCGTCAATGACGCTGACGGTACAGGCCAGACA
ATTATTGTCTGGTATAGTGCAGCAGCAGAACAATTTGCTGAGGGCTATTGAGGCGCAACAGCATCTGTTG
CAACTCACAGTCTGGGGCATCAAGCAGCTCCAGGCAAGAATCCTGGCTGTGGAAAGATACCTAAAGGATC
AACAGCTCCTGGGGATTTGGGGTTGCTCTGGAAAACTCATTTGCACCACTGCTGTGCCTTGGAATGCTAG
TTGGAGTAATAAATCTCTGGAACAGATTTGGAATCACACGACCTGGATGGAGTGGGACAGAGAAATTAAC
AATTACACAAGCTTAATACACTCCTTAATTGAAGAATCGCAAAACCAGCAAGAAAAGAATGAACAAGAAT
TATTGGAATTAGATAAATGGGCAAGTTTGTGGAATTGGTTTAACATAACAAATTGGCTGTGGTATATAAA
ATTATTCATAATGATAGTAGGAGGCTTGGTAGGTTTAAGAATAGTTTTTGCTGTACTTTCTATAGTGAAT
AGAGTTAGGCAGGGATATTCACCATTATCGTTTCAGACCCACCTCCCAACCCCGAGGGGACCCAGAGAGG
GCCTATTTCCCATGATTCCTTCATATTTGCATATACGATACAAGGCTGTTAGAGAGATAATTAGAATTAA
TTTGACTGTAAACACAAAGATATTAGTACAAAATACGTGACGTAGAAAGTAATAATTTCTTGGGTAGTTT
GCAGTTTTAAAATTATGTTTTAAAATGGACTATCATATGCTTACCGTAACTTGAAAGTATTTCGATTTCT
TGGCTTTATATATCTTGTGGAAAGGACGAAACACCGATTCCAGCTAAAAGCCATAGGTTTTAGAGCTAGA
AATAGCAAGTTAAAATAAGGCTAGTCCGTTATCAACTTGAAAAAGTGGCACCGAGTCGGTGCTTTTTTAA
GCTTGGCGTAACTAGATCTTGAGACAAATGGCAGTATTCATCCACAATTTTAAAAGAAAAGGGGGGATTG
GGGGGTACAGTGCAGGGGAAAGAATAGTAGACATAATAGCAACAGACATACAAACTAAAGAATTACAAAA
ACAAATTACAAAAATTCAAAATTTTCGGGTTTATTACAGGGACAGCAGAGATCCACTTTGGCGCCGGCTC
GAGGGGG
Features (pLannotate 1.2.2; 29 found; start..end, strand, type, name):
     14..80      +  CDS            small t antigen (fragment): SV40 (simian virus 40) small t antigen
    106..317     +  promoter       EF-1α core promoter: core promoter for human elongation factor EF-1α
    318..1256    +  intron         EF-1α intron A: intron upstream of the start codon of human EF-1α
   1278..1877    +  CDS            PuroR (fragment): puromycin N-acetyltransferase; pac from Streptomyces; confers resistance to puromycin
   1893..2481    +  misc_feature   WPRE: woodchuck hepatitis virus posttranscriptional regulatory element
   2532..2551    +  misc_feature   cPPT/CTS (fragment): central polypurine tract and central termination sequence of HIV-1
   2553..2786    +  LTR            3' LTR (ΔU3): self-inactivating 3' long terminal repeat (LTR) from HIV-1
   2864..2985    +  polyA_signal   SV40 poly(A) signal: SV40 polyadenylation signal
   3025..3160    +  rep_origin     SV40 ori: SV40 origin of replication
   3181..3199    -  promoter       T7 promoter: promoter for bacteriophage T7 RNA polymerase
   3207..3362    +  CDS            lacZα (fragment): LacZα fragment of β-galactosidase; lacZ fragment
   3367..3795    +  rep_origin     f1 ori (sequence partly withheld): f1 bacteriophage origin of replication; arrow indicates direction of (+) strand synthesis
   3848..3952    +  promoter       AmpR promoter: bla
   3953..4813    +  CDS            AmpR: β-lactamase; bla; confers resistance to ampicillin, carbenicillin, and related antibiotics
   4984..5572    +  rep_origin     ori: high-copy-number ColE1/pMB1/pBR322/pUC origin of replication
   5755..5847    +  CDS            lacI (fragment): lac repressor; lacI; The lac repressor binds to the lac operator to inhibit transcription in E. coli. This inhibition can be relieved by adding lactose or isopropyl-β-D-thiogalactopyranoside (IPTG).
   5860..5881    +  protein_bind   CAP binding site: CAP binding activates transcription in the presence of cAMP. E. coli catabolite activator protein
   5896..5926    +  promoter       lac promoter: promoter for the E. coli lac operon
   5934..5950    +  protein_bind   lac operator: The lac repressor binds to the lac operator to inhibit transcription in E. coli. This inhibition can be relieved by adding lactose or isopropyl-β-D-thiogalactopyranoside (IPTG). lac repressor encoded by lacI
   5995..6013    +  promoter       T3 promoter: promoter for bacteriophage T3 RNA polymerase
   6041..6267    +  promoter       RSV promoter: Rous sarcoma virus enhancer/promoter
   6268..6448    +  LTR            5' LTR (truncated): truncated 5' long terminal repeat (LTR) from HIV-1
   6495..6620    +  misc_feature   HIV-1 Ψ: packaging signal of human immunodeficiency virus type 1
   6604..6967    +  CDS            HIV-1 gag (fragment): gag protein from human immunodeficiency virus 1; gag
   7113..7346    +  misc_feature   RRE: The Rev response element (RRE) of HIV-1 allows for Rev-dependent mRNA export from the nucleus to the cytoplasm.
   7723..7749    +  CDS            Rev (fragment): human immunodeficiency virus 1 (HIV-1) Rev protein; rev; enhances nuclear export of unspliced and incompletely spliced viral mRNAs
   7753..7993    +  promoter       U6 promoter: RNA polymerase III promoter for human U6 snRNA
   8023..8098    +  misc_RNA       gRNA scaffold: guide RNA scaffold for the Streptococcus pyogenes CRISPR/Cas9 system
   8154..8271    +  misc_feature   cPPT/CTS: central polypurine tract and central termination sequence of HIV-1
