[The description below was written by a language model from this plasmid's Addgene catalogue record and pLannotate feature annotations shown in this document.]
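Description:
PIP5K1B gRNA (BRDN0001146307) is a third-generation lentiviral CRISPR guide plasmid built on the lentiGuide-Puro backbone and designed to deliver a single guide RNA against human PIP5K1B (also known as MSS4 or STM7). In bacteria it is maintained as a high-copy plasmid through a ColE1/pUC-type origin and selected with ampicillin via the β-lactamase gene. An f1 origin, an SV40 origin and remnants of lac and T7/T3 promoter elements are carried over from the parental cloning vector.

The viral transfer cassette begins with an RSV promoter fused to a truncated HIV-1 5' LTR, which drives Tat-independent production of the genomic RNA in packaging cells. This is followed by the Ψ packaging signal with a partial gag fragment and by the Rev response element for nuclear export of the unspliced transcript. Inside the provirus, a human U6 RNA polymerase III promoter transcribes the PIP5K1B-specific spacer joined to the Streptococcus pyogenes Cas9 gRNA scaffold. A central polypurine tract sits downstream of the scaffold. A separate EF-1α core promoter with its intron A then expresses puromycin N-acetyltransferase, which allows selection of transduced mammalian cells. A WPRE after the puromycin gene enhances transcript expression, and the self-inactivating ΔU3 3' LTR limits LTR-driven transcription after integration.

The plasmid carries no Cas9, so it must be paired with a separate Cas9 lentivector or used in cells that already express Cas9. The guide was designed against two PIP5K1B reference transcripts. It belongs to a human kinome gRNA collection developed alongside work on optimised sgRNA design, and it is suited to targeted knockout of this lipid kinase.
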