Addgene plasmid #77085: PIP5K1B gRNA (BRDN0001146307)
Purpose: 3rd generation lentiviral gRNA plasmid targeting human PIP5K1B
Depositing lab: John Doench & David Root. Depositing organization: Broad Institute. Publication: Optimized sgRNA design to maximize activity and minimize off-target effects of CRISPR-Cas9. Doench JG, Fusi N, Sullender M, Hegde M, Vaimberg EW, Donovan KF, Smith I, Tothova Z, Wilen C, Orchard R, Virgin HW, Listgarten J, Root DE. Nat Biotechnol. 2016 Jan 18. doi: 10.1038/nbt.3437. PubMed 26780180.
Backbone
  Vector backbone: lentiGuide-Puro
  Backbone manufacturer: Zhang Lab (Addgene plasmid # 52963)
  Vector type: Mammalian Expression, Lentiviral, CRISPR
  Selectable markers: Puromycin
Growth in bacteria
  Bacterial resistance: Ampicillin, 100 μg/mL
  Growth temperature: 37°C
  Growth strain: DH5alpha
  Copy number: High Copy
Gene/Insert
  Gene/Insert name: PIP5K1B (alt names: PIP5K1B; NM_001278253.1)
  gRNA/shRNA sequence: ATTCCAGCTAAAAGCCATAG
  Species: H. sapiens (human)
  Entrez Gene: PIP5K1B (a.k.a. MSS4, STM7)
  Promoter: hU6
  Cloning method: Unknown
  Sequencing primers: 5′ U6-F; 3′ pS2-R
Terms and licenses: Academic/Nonprofit Terms; Industry Terms: Not Available to Industry
Depositor comments: The gRNA was designed to target the following Genbank reference sequence(s): NM_001278253.1,NM_003558.3. Note that this plasmid does NOT contain Cas9. It should be used in conjunction with lentiCas9-Blast (Addgene #52962) or otherwise with cell lines already expressing Cas9. Browse the full kinome gRNA library at http://www.addgene.org/pooled-library/broadgpp-human-kinome/ or visit http://www.broadinstitute.org/rnai/public/ for detailed protocols and information.
How to cite: PIP5K1B gRNA (BRDN0001146307) was a gift from John Doench & David Root (Addgene plasmid # 77085 ; http://n2t.net/addgene:77085 ; RRID:Addgene_77085)
