>Addgene plasmid #77085 | PIP5K1B gRNA (BRDN0001146307) | depositor partial sequence | sequence record 144545 | Target Sequence
ATTCCAGCTAAAAGCCATAG
