>Addgene plasmid #77085 | PIP5K1B gRNA (BRDN0001146307) | addgene partial sequence | sequence record 187085 | hU6-F
AAGTAATAATTTCTTGGGTAGTTTGCAGTTTTAAAATTATGTTTTAAAATGGACTATCATATGCTTACCG
TAACTTGAAAGTATTTCGATTTCTTGGCTTTATATATCTTGTGGAAAGGACGAAACACCGATTCCAGCTA
AAAGCCATAGGTTTTAGAGCTAGAAATAGCAAGTTAAAATAAGGCTAGTCCGTTATCAACTTGAAAAAGT
GGCACCGAGTCGGTGCTTTTTTAAGCTTGGCGTAACTAGATCTTGAGACAAATGGCAGTATTCATCCACA
ATTTTAAAAGAAAAGGGGGGATTGGGGGGTACAGTGCAGGGGAAAGAATAGTAGACATAATAGCAACAGA
CATACAAACTAAAGAATTACAAAAACAAATTACAAAAATTCAAAATTTTCGGGTTTATTACAGGGACAGC
AGAGATCCACTTTGGCGCCGGCTCGAGGGGGCCCGGGTGCAAAGATGGATAAAGTTTTAAACAGAGAGGA
ATCTTTGCAGCTAATGGACCTTCTAGGTCTTGAAAGGAGTGGGAATTGGCTCCGGTGCCCGTCAGTGGGC
AGAGCGCACA
